Addgene plasmid #113646: pDCAF-A
Purpose: Demethylates methylxanthines.
Depositing lab: Jeffrey Barrick. Depositing organization: University of Texas at Austin. Publication: Bioassay for Determining the Concentrations of Caffeine and Individual Methylxanthines in Complex Samples. Gutierrez AE, Shah P, Rex AE, Nguyen TC, Kenkare SP, Barrick JE, Mishler DM. Appl Environ Microbiol. 2019 Nov 14;85(23). pii: AEM.01965-19. doi: 10.1128/AEM.01965-19. Print 2019 Dec 1. PubMed 31540989.
Backbone
  Vector backbone: pSB1C3
  Vector type: Synthetic Biology
Growth in bacteria
  Bacterial resistance: Chloramphenicol, 25 μg/mL
  Growth temperature: 30°C
  Growth strain: ΔguaB E. coli
  Growth instructions: Growing in M9CG media with the appropriate Methylxanthines is recommended in order to maintain the plasmid. Can be grown on LB but must be grown in strain ΔguaB (Addgene #113653).
  Copy number: High Copy
Gene/Insert
  Gene/Insert name: ndmA
  Cloning method: Restriction Enzyme; 5′ cloning site unknown (unknown if destroyed)
Terms and licenses: Academic/Nonprofit Terms; Industry Terms
Depositor comments: https://benchling.com/s/4vRm4arA . Please visit https://www.biorxiv.org/content/early/2018/09/16/419283 for bioRxiv preprint.
How to cite: pDCAF-A was a gift from Jeffrey Barrick (Addgene plasmid # 113646 ; http://n2t.net/addgene:113646 ; RRID:Addgene_113646)
