[The description below was written by a language model from this plasmid's Addgene catalogue record and pLannotate feature annotations shown in this document.]
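Description:
pDCAF-A is a high-copy bacterial expression plasmid built on the BioBrick backbone pSB1C3 and classed as a synthetic biology vector. It replicates in E. coli from a ColE1/pUC-type origin and is selected with chloramphenicol through a cat gene driven by its own promoter and followed by the lambda t0 terminator. The insert sits between the BioBrick prefix and suffix, with flanking terminators (including the his operon terminator) insulating it from the backbone.

The payload is a synthetic operon for methylxanthine demethylation. A sequence annotated as a fragment of the constitutive J23119 promoter lies upstream of ndmA from Pseudomonas putida, an N1-demethylase that converts caffeine to theobromine and also removes the N1 methyl group from theophylline, paraxanthine and 1-methylxanthine. It is followed by ndmD, the NADH-oxidising reductase that supplies electrons to NdmA. The catalogue entry names only ndmA as the insert, but the sequenced plasmid clearly carries ndmD as well. Between ndmD and the BioBrick suffix there is about 700 nt with no annotation apart from a very short match labelled TagCFP. That match is too small to indicate a fluorescent reporter, and the record does not state what this region encodes.

The plasmid is maintained in a ΔguaB E. coli strain, a guanine auxotroph. The likely logic is that demethylation of supplied methylxanthines to xanthine rescues growth, which fits the record's note that minimal medium containing the appropriate methylxanthines helps retain the plasmid. The associated work describes a growth-based bioassay for measuring caffeine and individual methylxanthines in complex samples. The name suggests pDCAF-A is the N1-specific member of a related plasmid set, though the record does not say so.
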