Features (pLannotate 1.2.2; 12 found; start..end, strand, type, name):
      7..35      +  promoter       J23119 promoter (fragment): bacterial promoter (Registry of Standard Biological Parts BBa J23119)
     69..1121    +  CDS            ndmA: NDMA_PSEPU - Experimental evidence at protein level: Swiss-Prot protein existence level 1. Involved in the caffeine degradation, which is the essential first step for assimilating the carbon and nitrogen in caffeine. Catalyzes the N1-demethylation of caffeine to produce theobromine and formaldehyde. Also catalyzes the N1-demethylation of theophylline, paraxanthine, and 1-methylxanthine to 3-methylxanthine, 7- methylxanthine, and xanthine, respectively. NADH is the preferred substrate. From Pseudomonas putida (Arthrobacter siderocapsulatus).
   1152..2915    +  CDS            ndmD: NDMD_PSEPU - Experimental evidence at protein level: Swiss-Prot protein existence level 1. Involved in the caffeine degradation, which is the essential first step for assimilating the carbon and nitrogen in caffeine. Catalyzes the oxidation of NADH and transfers electrons to NdmA and NdmB, which catalyze the N-demethylation reactions. From Pseudomonas putida (Arthrobacter siderocapsulatus).
   2929..2952    +  CDS            TagCFP (fragment): monomeric cyan fluorescent protein mammalian codon-optimized
   3656..3676    +  misc_feature   BioBrick suffix: universal suffix for all parts
   3677..3734    +  terminator     his operon terminator: This putative transcriptin terminator from the E. coli his operon has a 2-bp deletion introduced during synthesis. Its efficiency has not been determined.
   3929..4517    -  rep_origin     ori: high-copy-number ColE1/pMB1/pBR322/pUC origin of replication
   4700..4794    -  terminator     lambda t0 terminator: transcription terminator from phage lambda
   4818..5474    -  CDS            cat: CAT_ECOLX - Experimental evidence at protein level: Swiss-Prot protein existence level 1. This enzyme is an effector of chloramphenicol resistance in bacteria. From Escherichia coli. This protein is used as a marker in many commonly used cloning vectors, such as pACYC184.
   5475..5572    -  promoter       cat promoter: promoter of the E. coli cat gene encoding chloramphenicol acetyltransferase
   5658..5701    -  terminator     bacterial terminator: putative bacterial transcription terminator
   5704..5725    +  misc_feature   BioBrick prefix: BioBrick prefix for parts that do not start with "ATG"
>Addgene plasmid #113646 | pDCAF-A | addgene full sequence | sequence record 217131 | Addgene NGS Result
TTTACGGCTAGCTCAGTCCTAGGTACAATGCTAGCTACTAGAGAAATCAAATTAAGGAGGTAAGATAAAT
GGAACAGGCAATCATTAATGATGAACGGGAGTATCTTCGCCATTTCTGGCATCCCGTATGTACTGTAACT
GAGCTTGAAAAGGCGCATCCTTCCAGCCTCGGCCCCCTGGCCGTTAAGCTGCTGAATGAACAGCTCGTTG
TCGCCAAGCTAGGCGATGAGTACGTCGCGATGCGTGATAGATGCGCTCATCGATCAGCTAAGCTTTCCTT
GGGTACAGTAAGTGGAAACCGCCTACAGTGCCCCTATCACGGATGGCAATATGATACGCATGGCGCTTGC
CAGCTCGTACCAGCGTGCCCCAACAGCCCAATACCCAACAAGGCTAAAGTTGATCGCTTCGATTGCGAAG
AACGCTATGGATTGATTTGGATTCGATTGGACTCTAGTTTTGACTGCACTGAAATTCCCTACTTTAGTGC
AGCCAACGATCCTAGGTTGCGTATTGTTATACAAGAACCTTACTGGTGGGATGCGACTGCGGAACGTAGA
TGGGAAAATTTTACAGATTTTTCTCACTTTGCATTCATTCACCCAGGCACGCTTTTCGATCCAAATAATG
CTGAACCTCCAATTGTTCCGATGGATCGATTCAATGGTCAGTTTCGGTTTGTCTACGACACGCCAGAAGA
TATGGCTGTCCCAAATCAGGCTCCAATTGGTTCATTTTCGTATACTTGCAGCATGCCGTTTGCTATTAAC
CTTGAAGTATCCAAATACTCCAGCAGTTCGCTGCATGTGTTATTCAATGTGTCATGTCCGGTAGACAGCC
ACACCACGAAAAACTTTCTGATCTTCGCTAGGGAGCAATCGGACGACTCGGATTATCTGCACATTGCATT
TAATGATCTCGTCTTCGCTGAAGACAAACCAGTAATTGAGTCCCAATGGCCTAAAGACGCGCCAGCAGAT
GAGGTCTCAGTAGTCGCAGATAAGGTATCGATACAATATAGAAAATGGCTGCGGGAACTAAAAGAAGCTC
ATAAAGAAGGTTCACAAGCCTTCCGAAGTGCTTTGTTAGACCCAGTCATTGAAAGCGATAGGAGCTACAT
ATAATACTAGAGTCACACAGGAAAGTACTAGATGAACAAACTTGACGTCAACCAGTGGTTTCCTATTGCT
ACCACTGAAGATCTCCCGAAGCGCCATGTCTTTCATGCCACGTTGTTGGGGCAAGAAATGGCCATCTGGC
GCGATGACTCTGGTTCAGTTAATGCTTGGGAGAACCGCTGCCCGCATAGAGGATTGCGGTTGACACTGGG
TGCTAATACCGGTAACGAGTTGCGGTGTCAGTATCATGGATGGACTTATGAAAGCGGGACTGGTGGCTGC
ACTTTTGTCCCAGCCCATCGCGATGCACCACCCCCAAATGCCGCGCGGGTTAATACTTTTCCTGTCCGCG
AAAAGCACGGCTTTATCTGGACGACATTAGGTCAGCCGCCAGGAGAGCCCATTTCAATCCTCGATGACGC
TCAGCTTGTAAACGCTGTAAAAACAAATCTGCATAGCGTAGTTATAGATGCTGATATTGACGGAGTTGTC
AGCGTCCTACGTCAGAATCTTTCAGCGTTCATCGATGTGTTTGGTGCGGCCAGCGCTGAAGATCTGCATT
TGAAATCCATGCTGCAAGATCGAGGGATTCTGGTAACAAGATCAGGCTCTATTGCTATTCATTTTTATAT
GCAGCGCTCAACCATTAGTAAATGCGTTGTACATGCGCAAGTACTTACTCCGGGACGTCCAGGATACGAA
CTTCAAAAGAACTACTCGTATGCCATGAACGTTATCCGCAGGGCAGCAGAAGCTGTAGCTACCGACTTGA
TTAGCATTACAGATATCAGCGATCAGACTATCGAAAAGCTTGAAGTCGTTAGAGAAAACATGACTAAGGC
TCCTCCAACCCACTATATCTGCGAAGTGGTTACGCGTACTCAAGAGACAGGTGATATTAACTCATACTGG
CTGAAGCCTATCGGCTACCCACTACCAGCATTCAGTCCAGGGATGCACATCAGCATCACAACGCCGGAGG
GTAGCATTCGACAATATTCCCTCGTGAACGGGCCTGACGAGCGTGAATCCTTCATCATCGGTGTGAAGAA
AGAGATTCAGTCCCGTGGCGGCTCCAGATCAATGCACGAAGATGTGAAGGTTGGAACGCAACTAAAAGTT
ACACTTCCGAGGAACGGTTTTCCACTCGTCCAAACCAGAAAACACCCGATTCTCGTAGCAGGTGGCATCG
GTATCACCCCAATTTTGTGTATGGCACAGGCTCTGGATCAGCAAGGTTCATCGTATGAAATACATTATTT
TGCTCGTGCATTTGAGCATGTTCCATTCCAGGATCGACTGACTGCGTTGGGCGATCGTTTGAATGTGCAT
CTTGGCCTCGGCCCAGACGAGACTAGAGCAAAACTTGCCGACATCATGGAGATTCATAACGCCCAAGACG
TAGATGTTTACACTTGCGGCCCGCAACCAATGATCGAAACTGTATCTGCTGTCGCTCTTGCTCATGGCAT
CGCTGAAGAGTCCATCCGATTTGAATTTTTCAGTAAAAAGAACGATGTTCCCGTTTCTGATGAAGAATAT
GAGGTTGAGCTCAAAAAAACTGGTCAAATATTCACTGTCTCGCCTGGCTCTACGTTGTTGCAAGCTTGTT
TGGACAACGATGTTCGTATCGAAGCTTCTTGTGAGCAGGGTGTATGCGGGACTTGTATAACTCCAGTCGT
ATCCGGCGATCTCGAGCATCATGACACTTACCTTTCTAAGAAAGAAAGGGAAAGCGGTAAGTGGATCATG
CCGTGTGTTTCGCGCTGCAAGTCCAAAAAAATCGTTCTCGATCTGTGAGGCCGGGCATCACCCACGGTAT
GGACGAGCTGTATAAACTAGAGAAAGAGGAGAAATACTAGATGATCACGCTTTATGACTATGAACTCTCG
GGGAATTGCTACAAGGTGCGGATGCTCCTTTCCATCCTGAAGCTACCGTACACGATAGAGACAGTGGAAT
TTTTCCCGTCCAGGGAACATAAATCACCGGCCTTCCTGCGCATCAATCCACTCGGCCAGTTGCCGGTATT
GCGCGATGATGATTTCGTGTTGCGCGATGCCCAGGCCATCCTGGTTTACCTGGCGAACAAATACGACACC
AGTTTGACCTGGTATCCGACACATGCGCCCGCCATCCTCGGCCAGGCAAATATGTGGCTCGCGTTTGCCG
ATGGTTTGACCGGCTCGATTTCCGCTGCACGTTTGCATGATTTGTTTTTTTACGATTTCAATGCAGAGCA
ATGCCGTGCCCGCGCGCACGAACTACTGCGCATACTGGACGAACACCTGTGGGCGGCGGAACAAAATGGA
CATCAATGGCTATGTCCGGCCGCCGCACCCACCATCGCGGATCTTGCCTGCTTCCCGTATATCGCATTGT
CGGATGAAGCCGGCGTTTCACTACTCGACTACCCGGCGGTACGACGCTGGCTGGACCGTGTCAAACGCAT
CCCCGGATTCACCGTCATGTCGGGGATTTTTCCAACCTCAGCTTCCTTCGATCCGGCCTCACTTGCGGAA
GAAACCTGTCAATAATACTAGTAGCGGCCGCTGCAGTCCGGCAAAAAAGGGCAAGGTGTCACCACCCTGC
CCTTTTTCTTTAAAACCGAAAAGATTACTTCGCGTTATGCAGGCTTCCTCGCTCACTGACTCGCTGCGCT
CGGTCGTTCGGCTGCGGCGAGCGGTATCAGCTCACTCAAAGGCGGTAATACGGTTATCCACAGAATCAGG
GGATAACGCAGGAAAGAACATGTGAGCAAAAGGCCAGCAAAAGGCCAGGAACCGTAAAAAGGCCGCGTTG
CTGGCGTTTTTCCACAGGCTCCGCCCCCCTGACGAGCATCACAAAAATCGACGCTCAAGTCAGAGGTGGC
GAAACCCGACAGGACTATAAAGATACCAGGCGTTTCCCCCTGGAAGCTCCCTCGTGCGCTCTCCTGTTCC
GACCCTGCCGCTTACCGGATACCTGTCCGCCTTTCTCCCTTCGGGAAGCGTGGCGCTTTCTCATAGCTCA
CGCTGTAGGTATCTCAGTTCGGTGTAGGTCGTTCGCTCCAAGCTGGGCTGTGTGCACGAACCCCCCGTTC
AGCCCGACCGCTGCGCCTTATCCGGTAACTATCGTCTTGAGTCCAACCCGGTAAGACACGACTTATCGCC
ACTGGCAGCAGCCACTGGTAACAGGATTAGCAGAGCGAGGTATGTAGGCGGTGCTACAGAGTTCTTGAAG
TGGTGGCCTAACTACGGCTACACTAGAAGAACAGTATTTGGTATCTGCGCTCTGCTGAAGCCAGTTACCT
TCGGAAAAAGAGTTGGTAGCTCTTGATCCGGCAAACAAACCACCGCTGGTAGCGGTGGTTTTTTTGTTTG
CAAGCAGCAGATTACGCGCAGAAAAAAAGGATCTCAAGAAGATCCTTTGATCTTTTCTACGGGGTCTGAC
GCTCAGTGGAACGAAAACTCACGTTAAGGGATTTTGGTCATGAGATTATCAAAAAGGATCTTCACCTAGA
TCCTTTTAAATTAAAAATGAAGTTTTAAATCAATCTAAAGTATATATGAGTAAACTTGGTCTGACAGCTC
GAGGCTTGGATTCTCACCAATAAAAAACGCCCGGCGGCAACCGAGCGTTCTGAACAAATCCAGATGGAGT
TCTGAGGTCATTACTGGATCTATCAACAGGAGTCCAAGCGAGCTCGATATCAAATTACGCCCCGCCCTGC
CACTCATCGCAGTACTGTTGTAATTCATTAAGCATTCTGCCGACATGGAAGCCATCACAAACGGCATGAT
GAACCTGAATCGCCAGCGGCATCAGCACCTTGTCGCCTTGCGTATAATATTTGCCCATGGTGAAAACGGG
GGCGAAGAAGTTGTCCATATTGGCCACGTTTAAATCAAAACTGGTGAAACTCACCCAGGGATTGGCTGAG
ACGAAAAACATATTCTCAATAAACCCTTTAGGGAAATAGGCCAGGTTTTCACCGTAACACGCCACATCTT
GCGAATATATGTGTAGAAACTGCCGGAAATCGTCGTGGTATTCACTCCAGAGCGATGAAAACGTTTCAGT
TTGCTCATGGAAAACGGTGTAACAAGGGTGAACACTATCCCATATCACCAGCTCACCGTCTTTCATTGCC
ATACGAAATTCCGGATGAGCATTCATCAGGCGGGCAAGAATGTGAATAAAGGCCGGATAAAACTTGTGCT
TATTTTTCTTTACGGTCTTTAAAAAGGCCGTAATATCCAGCTGAACGGTCTGGTTATAGGTACATTGAGC
AACTGACTGAAATGCCTCAAAATGTTCTTTACGATGCCATTGGGATATATCAACGGTGGTATATCCAGTG
ATTTTTTTCTCCATTTTAGCTTCCTTAGCTCCTGAAAATCTCGATAACTCAAAAAATACGCCCGGTAGTG
ATCTTATTTCATTATGGTGAAAGTTGGAACCTCTTACGTGCCCGATCAACTCGAGTGCCACCTGACGTCT
AAGAAACCATTATTATCATGACATTAACCTATAAAAATAGGCGTATCACGAGGCAGAATTTCAGATAAAA
AAAATCCTTAGCTTTCGCTAAGGATGATTTCTGGAATTCGCGGCCGCTTCTAGAG
